Addgene plasmid #200280: pHR-SNAP-CD86tm-eGFP-FKBP(f36v)
Purpose: Membrane protein fusion with extracellular SNAPtag and intracellular FKBP(f36v) dimerization domain and GFP
Depositing lab: Kristina Ganzinger. Depositing organization: AMOLF. Publication: Dual-color DNA-PAINT single-particle tracking enables extended studies of membrane protein interactions. Niederauer C, Nguyen C, Wang-Henderson M, Stein J, Strauss S, Cumberworth A, Stehr F, Jungmann R, Schwille P, Ganzinger KA. Nat Commun. 2023 Jul 19;14(1):4345. doi: 10.1038/s41467-023-40065-8. PubMed 37468504.
Backbone
  Vector backbone: pHR
  Vector type: Lentiviral
Growth in bacteria
  Bacterial resistance: Ampicillin, 100 μg/mL
  Growth temperature: Room Temperature
  Growth strain: NEB Stable
  Copy number: Unknown
Gene/Insert
  Gene/Insert name: SNAP-tag-CD86tm-eGFP-FKBP(f36v)
  Species: H. sapiens (human)
  Insert size (bp): 1737
Terms and licenses: Academic/Nonprofit Terms; Industry Terms: Not Available to Industry
Depositor comments: Please visit https://www.biorxiv.org/content/10.1101/2022.08.25.503948v1 for bioRxiv preprint.
How to cite: pHR-SNAP-CD86tm-eGFP-FKBP(f36v) was a gift from Kristina Ganzinger (Addgene plasmid # 200280 ; http://n2t.net/addgene:200280 ; RRID:Addgene_200280)
