[The description below was written by a language model from this plasmid's Addgene catalogue record and pLannotate feature annotations shown in this document.]
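Description:
pHR-SNAP-CD86tm-eGFP-FKBP(f36v) is a lentiviral transfer plasmid built on the pHR backbone for expressing a synthetic, human-derived membrane protein in mammalian cells. It is propagated in E. coli through a ColE1/pUC-type origin with ampicillin selection (AmpR). The sequenced plasmid is about 10.8 kb. The viral portion contains an HIV-1 5' LTR (annotated as truncated), the Ψ packaging signal with a gag fragment, the Rev response element, cPPT/CTS, a WPRE downstream of the insert to boost transcript expression, and a ΔU3 self-inactivating 3' LTR, so that integrated proviruses rely on the internal promoter. The backbone also retains an SV40 promoter followed by gpt fragments and SV40 small t intron/poly(A) sequences, which look like remnants of an older selection cassette. No intact mammalian drug-selection marker is annotated.

The payload is driven by the SFFV promoter and encodes a single fusion protein. A short HA epitope match and the SNAP-tag form the extracellular part, followed by a CD86 fragment that supplies the transmembrane segment, then intracellular EGFP and FKBP12 carrying the F36V substitution (the mutation is stated in the name, not the feature table). No signal peptide is annotated, although one is presumably present in the unannotated stretch upstream of the HA match. The SNAP-tag allows covalent surface labelling with benzylguanine-conjugated probes, EGFP reports expression and localisation, and FKBP(F36V) is a domain that homodimerises on addition of a bivalent synthetic ligand. Together these make an inert, monomeric membrane probe whose dimerisation can be chemically induced. This fits the associated work on dual-colour DNA-PAINT single-particle tracking of membrane protein interactions.
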