Features (pLannotate 1.2.2; 38 found; start..end, strand, type, name):
    234..359     +  misc_feature   HIV-1 Ψ: packaging signal of human immunodeficiency virus type 1
    343..681     +  CDS            HIV-1 gag (fragment): gag protein from human immunodeficiency virus 1; gag
    856..1089    +  misc_feature   RRE: The Rev response element (RRE) of HIV-1 allows for Rev-dependent mRNA export from the nucleus to the cytoplasm.
   1466..1566    +  CDS            Rev (fragment): human immunodeficiency virus 1 (HIV-1) Rev protein; rev; enhances nuclear export of unspliced and incompletely spliced viral mRNAs
   1603..1720    +  misc_feature   cPPT/CTS: central polypurine tract and central termination sequence of HIV-1
   1757..1789    -  misc_feature   MCS (fragment): pBluescript multiple cloning site
   1873..2280    +  promoter       SFFV promoter: spleen focus-forming virus long terminal repeat (LTR) promoter
   2368..2394    +  CDS            3xHA (fragment): three tandem HA epitope tags
   2395..2940    +  CDS            SNAP-tag®: human O6-alkylguanine-DNA-alkyltransferase variant that forms covalent bonds with benzylguanine derivatives fast-reacting variant, optimized for mammalian expression
   2953..3108    +  CDS            CD86 (fragment): CD86_HUMAN - Also known as CD28LG2. Experimental evidence at protein level: Swiss-Prot protein existence level 1. (Microbial infection) Acts as a receptor for adenovirus subgroup B. From Homo sapiens (Human).
   3109..3825    +  CDS            EGFP: EGFP is a basic (constitutively fluorescent) green fluorescent protein published in 1996, derived from Aequorea victoria. It is reported to be a rapidly-maturing weak dimer with moderate acid sensitivity.
   3838..4158    +  CDS            FKBP1A: FKB1A_HUMAN - Also known as FKBP1, FKBP12. Experimental evidence at protein level: Swiss-Prot protein existence level 1. Keeps in an inactive conformation TGFBR1, the TGF-beta type I serine/threonine kinase receptor, preventing TGF-beta receptor activation in absence of ligand. Recruits SMAD7 to ACVR1B which prevents the association of SMAD2 and SMAD3 with the activin receptor complex, thereby blocking the activin signal. May modulate the RYR1 calcium channel activity. PPIases accelerate the folding of proteins. It catalyzes the cis-trans isomerization of proline imidic peptide bonds in oligop
   4173..4203    +  misc_feature   MCS (fragment): pUC18/19 multiple cloning site
   4204..4222    +  misc_feature   MCS (fragment): pBluescript multiple cloning site
   4222..4810    +  misc_feature   WPRE: woodchuck hepatitis virus posttranscriptional regulatory element
   4811..4833    +  misc_feature   MCS (fragment): pBluescript multiple cloning site
   4850..4918    +  CDS            nef (fragment): NEF_HV1Z2 - Experimental evidence at protein level: Swiss-Prot protein existence level 1. Extracellular Nef protein targets CD4(+) T-lymphocytes for apoptosis by interacting with CXCR4 surface receptors. From Human immunodeficiency virus type 1 group M subtype D (isolate Z2/CDC-Z34) (HIV-1).
   4920..5153    +  LTR            3' LTR (ΔU3): self-inactivating 3' long terminal repeat (LTR) from HIV-1
   5178..5196    -  promoter       SP6 promoter: promoter for bacteriophage SP6 RNA polymerase
   5424..5703    +  CDS            TcR (fragment): tetracycline efflux protein; tet; confers resistance to tetracycline
   5704..5752    -  misc_feature   bom (fragment): basis of mobility region from pBR322
   5854..5889    -  CDS            rop (fragment): Rop protein, which maintains plasmids at low copy number; rop
   5984..6088    +  promoter       AmpR promoter: bla
   6089..6949    +  CDS            AmpR: β-lactamase; bla; confers resistance to ampicillin, carbenicillin, and related antibiotics
   7120..7708    +  rep_origin     ori: high-copy-number ColE1/pMB1/pBR322/pUC origin of replication
   7891..7947    +  CDS            lacI (fragment): lac repressor; lacI; The lac repressor binds to the lac operator to inhibit transcription in E. coli. This inhibition can be relieved by adding lactose or isopropyl-β-D-thiogalactopyranoside (IPTG).
   7971..8038    +  promoter       SV40 promoter (fragment): SV40 enhancer and early promoter
   8065..8275    +  promoter       SV40 promoter: SV40 early promoter
   8483..8602    +  CDS            gpt (fragment): XGPT_ECOLI - Also known as gpp, gxu. Experimental evidence at protein level: Swiss-Prot protein existence level 1. Purine salvage pathway enzyme that catalyzes the transfer of the ribosyl-5-phosphate group from 5-phospho-alpha-D-ribose 1- diphosphate (PRPP) to the N9 position of the 6-oxopurines guanine and xanthine to form the corresponding ribonucleotides GMP (guanosine 5'- monophosphate) and XMP (xanthosine 5'-monophosphate), with the release of PPi. To a lesser extent, also acts on hypoxanthine (PubMed:9100006, PubMed:3886014). Does not ribophosphorylate adenine (PubMed:3886014). From Esch
   8602..8937    +  CDS            gpt (fragment): XGPT_ECOLI - Also known as gpp, gxu. Experimental evidence at protein level: Swiss-Prot protein existence level 1. Purine salvage pathway enzyme that catalyzes the transfer of the ribosyl-5-phosphate group from 5-phospho-alpha-D-ribose 1- diphosphate (PRPP) to the N9 position of the 6-oxopurines guanine and xanthine to form the corresponding ribonucleotides GMP (guanosine 5'- monophosphate) and XMP (xanthosine 5'-monophosphate), with the release of PPi. To a lesser extent, also acts on hypoxanthine (PubMed:9100006, PubMed:3886014). Does not ribophosphorylate adenine (PubMed:3886014). From Esch
   9032..9337    +  CDS            frsA (fragment): FRSA_ECOLI - Also known as yafA. Experimental evidence at protein level: Swiss-Prot protein existence level 1. Catalyzes the hydrolysis of esters (PubMed:15808744). Displays esterase activity toward pNP-butyrate (PubMed:15808744). May stimulate mixed-acid fermentation by acting as a fermentation/respiration switch that down-regulates respiration and up- regulates fermentation rates (PubMed:15169777). From Escherichia coli (strain K12).
   9341..9415    +  CDS            small t antigen (fragment): SV40 (simian virus 40) small t antigen
   9417..9482    +  intron         small t intron: SV40 (simian virus 40) small t antigen intron
   9612..9632    +  CDS            SV40 NLS: nuclear localization signal of SV40 (simian virus 40) large T antigen
   9951..10034   +  CDS            large T antigen (fragment): large T antigen from SV40 (simian virus 40)
  10057..10191   +  polyA_signal   SV40 poly(A) signal: SV40 polyadenylation signal
  10358..10687   +  CDS            nef (fragment): NEF_HV1BR - Experimental evidence at protein level: Swiss-Prot protein existence level 1. Extracellular Nef protein targets CD4(+) T-lymphocytes for apoptosis by interacting with CXCR4 surface receptors (PubMed:14990729). From Human immunodeficiency virus type 1 group M subtype B (isolate BRU/LAI) (HIV-1).
  10735..187     +  LTR            5' LTR (truncated) (across the origin): truncated 5' long terminal repeat (LTR) from HIV-1
>Addgene plasmid #200280 | pHR-SNAP-CD86tm-eGFP-FKBP(f36v) | addgene full sequence | sequence record 405987 | Addgene NGS Result
TGTACTGGGTCTCTCTGGTTAGACCAGATCTGAGCCTGGGAGCTCTCTGGCTAACTAGGGAACCCACTGC
TTAAGCCTCAATAAAGCTTGCCTTGAGTGCTTCAAGTAGTGTGTGCCCGTCTGTTGTGTGACTCTGGTAA
CTAGAGATCCCTCAGACCCTTTTAGTCAGTGTGGAAAATCTCTAGCAGTGGCGCCCGAACAGGGACTTGA
AAGCGAAAGGGAAACCAGAGGAGCTCTCTCGACGCAGGACTCGGCTTGCTGAAGCGCGCACGGCAAGAGG
CGAGGGGCGGCGACTGGTGAGTACGCCAAAAATTTTGACTAGCGGAGGCTAGAAGGAGAGAGATGGGTGC
GAGAGCGTCAGTATTAAGCGGGGGAGAATTAGATCGCGATGGGAAAAAATTCGGTTAAGGCCAGGGGGAA
AGAAAAAATATAAATTAAAACATATAGTATGGGCAAGCAGGGAGCTAGAACGATTCGCAGTTAATCCTGG
CCTGTTAGAAACATCAGAAGGCTGTAGACAAATACTGGGACAGCTACAACCATCCCTTCAGACAGGATCA
GAAGAACTTAGATCATTATATAATACAGTAGCAACCCTCTATTGTGTGCATCAAAGGATAGAGATAAAAG
ACACCAAGGAAGCTTTAGACAAGATAGAGGAAGAGCAAAACAAAAGTAAGACCACCGCACAGCAAGCGGC
CGGCCGCTGATCTTCAGACCTGGAGGAGGAGATATGAGGGACAATTGGAGAAGTGAATTATATAAATATA
AAGTAGTAAAAATTGAACCATTAGGAGTAGCACCCACCAAGGCAAAGAGAAGAGTGGTGCAGAGAGAAAA
AAGAGCAGTGGGAATAGGAGCTTTGTTCCTTGGGTTCTTGGGAGCAGCAGGAAGCACTATGGGCGCAGCG
TCAATGACGCTGACGGTACAGGCCAGACAATTATTGTCTGGTATAGTGCAGCAGCAGAACAATTTGCTGA
GGGCTATTGAGGCGCAACAGCATCTGTTGCAACTCACAGTCTGGGGCATCAAGCAGCTCCAGGCAAGAAT
CCTGGCTGTGGAAAGATACCTAAAGGATCAACAGCTCCTGGGGATTTGGGGTTGCTCTGGAAAACTCATT
TGCACCACTGCTGTGCCTTGGAATGCTAGTTGGAGTAATAAATCTCTGGAACAGATTTGGAATCACACGA
CCTGGATGGAGTGGGACAGAGAAATTAACAATTACACAAGCTTAATACACTCCTTAATTGAAGAATCGCA
AAACCAGCAAGAAAAGAATGAACAAGAATTATTGGAATTAGATAAATGGGCAAGTTTGTGGAATTGGTTT
AACATAACAAATTGGCTGTGGTATATAAAATTATTCATAATGATAGTAGGAGGCTTGGTAGGTTTAAGAA
TAGTTTTTGCTGTACTTTCTATAGTGAATAGAGTTAGGCAGGGATATTCACCATTATCGTTTCAGACCCA
CCTCCCAACCCCGAGGGGACCCGACAGGCCCGAAGGAATAGAAGAAGAAGGTGGAGAGAGAGACAGAGAC
AGATCCATTCGATTAGTGAACGGATCTCGACGGTATCGCCAAATGGCAGTATTCATCCACAATTTTAAAA
GAAAAGGGGGGATTGGGGGGTACAGTGCAGGGGAAAGAATAGTAGACATAATAGCAACAGACATACAAAC
TAAAGAATTACAAAAACAAATTACAAAAATTCAAAATTTTCGGGTTTATTACAGGGACAGCAGAGATCCA
GTTTGGATCGATAAGCTTGATATCGAATTCCTGCAGCCCCGATAAAATAAAAGATTTTATTTAGTCTCCA
GAAAAAGGGGGGAATGAAAGACCCCACCTGTAGGTTTGGCAAGCTAGCTGCAGTAACGCCATTTTGCAAG
GCATGGAAAAATACCAAACCAAGAATAGAGAAGTTCAGATCAAGGGCGGGTACATGAAAATAGCTAACGT
TGGGCCAAACAGGATATCTGCGGTGAGCAGTTTCGGCCCCGGCCCGGGGCCAAGAACAGATGGTCACCGC
AGTTTCGGCCCCGGCCCGAGGCCAAGAACAGATGGTCCCCAGATATGGCCCAACCCTCAGCAGTTTCTTA
AGACCCATCAGATGTTTCCAGGCTCCCCCAAGGACCTGAAATGACCCTGCGCCTTATTTGAATTAACCAA
TCAGCCTGCTTCTCGCTTCTGTTCGCGCGCTTCTGCTTCCCGAGCTCTATAAAAGAGCTCACAACCCCTC
ACTCGGCGCGCCAGTCCTCCGACAGACTGAGTCGCCCGGGGGGGATCTGGAGCTCTCGAGAATTCTCACG
CGTGCCACCATGAAGACCATCATCGCCCTGAGCTACATCTTCTGCCTGGTGTTCGCCTACCCATACGATG
TTCCAGATTACGCTATGGACAAAGATTGCGAAATGAAGCGCACCACCCTGGATAGCCCTCTGGGCAAACT
GGAACTGTCTGGGTGCGAACAGGGCCTGCACCGTATCATCTTCCTGGGCAAAGGAACATCTGCAGCTGAC
GCCGTTGAAGTGCCTGCTCCAGCCGCAGTGCTGGGCGGACCAGAGCCACTGATGCTGGCCACCGCCTGGC
TCAACGCCTACTTTCACCAGCCTGAGGCCATCGAGGAGTTCCCTGTGCCAGCCCTGCACCACCCAGTGTT
CCAGCAGGAGAGCTTTACCCGCCAGGTGCTGTGGAAACTGCTGAAAGTGGTGAAGTTCGGAGAGGTCATC
AGCTACAGCCACCTGGCTGCCCTGGCAGGCAATCCCGCAGCCACAGCTGCAGTGAAAACAGCTCTGAGCG
GAAATCCCGTGCCCATTCTGATCCCCTGCCACCGGGTTGTACAGGGAGACCTGGATGTTGGAGGTTACGA
GGGCGGACTCGCCGTGAAAGAGTGGCTGCTGGCCCACGAGGGCCACAGACTGGGCAAGCCTGGGCTGGGT
GGTAGTGGTGGATCCCGGCTTTTATCTTCACCTTTCTCTATAGAGCTTGAGGACCCTCAGCCTCCCCCAG
ACCACATTCCTTGGATTACAGCTGTACTTCCAACAGTTATTATATGTGTGATGGTTTTCTGTCTAATTCT
ATGGAAATGGAAGAAAAAGAAGCGGCCTATGGTGAGCAAGGGCGAGGAGCTGTTCACCGGGGTGGTGCCC
ATCCTGGTCGAGCTGGACGGCGACGTAAACGGCCACAAGTTCAGCGTGTCCGGCGAGGGCGAGGGCGATG
CCACCTACGGCAAGCTGACCCTGAAGTTCATCTGCACCACCGGCAAGCTGCCCGTGCCCTGGCCCACCCT
CGTGACCACCCTGACCTACGGCGTGCAGTGCTTCAGCCGCTACCCCGACCACATGAAGCAGCACGACTTC
TTCAAGTCCGCCATGCCCGAAGGCTACGTCCAGGAGCGCACCATCTTCTTCAAGGACGACGGCAACTACA
AGACCCGCGCCGAGGTGAAGTTCGAGGGCGACACCCTGGTGAACCGCATCGAGCTGAAGGGCATCGACTT
CAAGGAGGACGGCAACATCCTGGGGCACAAGCTGGAGTACAACTACAACAGCCACAACGTCTATATCATG
GCCGACAAGCAGAAGAACGGCATCAAGGTGAACTTCAAGATCCGCCACAACATCGAGGACGGCAGCGTGC
AGCTCGCCGACCACTACCAGCAGAACACCCCCATCGGCGACGGCCCCGTGCTGCTGCCCGACAACCACTA
CCTGAGCACCCAGTCCGCCCTGAGCAAAGACCCCAACGAGAAGCGCGATCACATGGTCCTGCTGGAGTTC
GTGACCGCCGCCGGGATCACTCTCGGCATGGACGAGCTGTACAAGACTAGTGGATCCGGTGTGCAGGTCG
AGACAATTTCTCCTGGCGACGGCCGGACATTCCCTAAACGAGGACAGACATGCGTGGTGCACTACACCGG
CATGCTGGAAGATGGCAAGAAGGTGGACAGCAGCCGGGATAGAAACAAACCCTTCAAGTTCATGCTGGGC
AAGCAAGAAGTGATCAGAGGTTGGGAAGAGGGCGTCGCTCAGATGTCTGTTGGACAGAGAGCCAAGCTGA
CAATCAGCCCCGATTACGCCTATGGCGCCACAGGACACCCTGGCATCATTCCTCCACATGCTACACTGGT
GTTCGACGTGGAACTGCTGAAGCTGGAATAAAGCGGCCGCGACTCTAGAGTCGACCTGCAGGCATGCAAG
CTTGATATCAAGCTTATCGATAATCAACCTCTGGATTACAAAATTTGTGAAAGATTGACTGGTATTCTTA
ACTATGTTGCTCCTTTTACGCTATGTGGATACGCTGCTTTAATGCCTTTGTATCATGCTATTGCTTCCCG
TATGGCTTTCATTTTCTCCTCCTTGTATAAATCCTGGTTGCTGTCTCTTTATGAGGAGTTGTGGCCCGTT
GTCAGGCAACGTGGCGTGGTGTGCACTGTGTTTGCTGACGCAACCCCCACTGGTTGGGGCATTGCCACCA
CCTGTCAGCTCCTTTCCGGGACTTTCGCTTTCCCCCTCCCTATTGCCACGGCGGAACTCATCGCCGCCTG
CCTTGCCCGCTGCTGGACAGGGGCTCGGCTGTTGGGCACTGACAATTCCGTGGTGTTGTCGGGGAAATCA
TCGTCCTTTCCTTGGCTGCTCGCCTGTGTTGCCACCTGGATTCTGCGCGGGACGTCCTTCTGCTACGTCC
CTTCGGCCCTCAATCCAGCGGACCTTCCTTCCCGCGGCCTGCTGCCGGCTCTGCGGCCTCTTCCGCGTCT
TCGCCTTCGCCCTCAGACGAGTCGGATCTCCCTTTGGGCCGCCTCCCCGCATCGATACCGTCGACCTCGA
GGGAATTAATTCGAGCTCGGTACCTTTAAGACCAATGACTTACAAGGCAGCTGTAGATCTTAGCCACTTT
TTAAAAGAAAAGGGGGGACTGGAAGGGCTAATTCACTCCCAACGAAGACAAGATCTGCTTTTTGCTTGTA
CTGGGTCTCTCTGGTTAGACCAGATCTGAGCCTGGGAGCTCTCTGGCTAACTAGGGAACCCACTGCTTAA
GCCTCAATAAAGCTTGCCTTGAGTGCTTCAAGTAGTGTGTGCCCGTCTGTTGTGTGACTCTGGTAACTAG
AGATCCCTCAGACCCTTTTAGTCAGTGTGGAAAATCTCTAGCAGCATCTAGAATTAATTCCGTGTATTCT
ATAGTGTCACCTAAATCGTATGTGTATGATACATAAGGTTATGTATTAATTGTAGCCGCGTTCTAACGAC
AATATGTACAAGCCTAATTGTGTAGCATCTGGCTTACTGAAGCAGACCCTATCATCTCTCTCGTAAACTG
CCGTCAGAGTCGGTTTGGTTGGACGAACCTTCTGAGTTTCTGGTAACGCCGTCCCGCACCCGGAAATGGT
CAGCGAACCAATCAGCAGGGTCATCGCTAGCCAGATCCTCTACGCCGGACGCATCGTGGCCGGCATCACC
GGCGCCACAGGTGCGGTTGCTGGCGCCTATATCGCCGACATCACCGATGGGGAAGATCGGGCTCGCCACT
TCGGGCTCATGAGCGCTTGTTTCGGCGTGGGTATGGTGGCAGGCCCCGTGGCCGGGGGACTGTTGGGCGC
CATCTCCTTGCATGCACCATTCCTTGCGGCGGCGGTGCTCAACGGCCTCAACCTACTACTGGGCTGCTTC
CTAATGCAGGAGTCGCATAAGGGAGAGCGTCGAATGGTGCACTCTCAGTACAATCTGCTCTGATGCCGCA
TAGTTAAGCCAGCCCCGACACCCGCCAACACCCGCTGACGCGCCCTGACGGGCTTGTCTGCTCCCGGCAT
CCGCTTACAGACAAGCTGTGACCGTCTCCGGGAGCTGCATGTGTCAGAGGTTTTCACCGTCATCACCGAA
ACGCGCGAGACGAAAGGGCCTCGTGATACGCCTATTTTTATAGGTTAATGTCATGATAATAATGGTTTCT
TAGACGTCAGGTGGCACTTTTCGGGGAAATGTGCGCGGAACCCCTATTTGTTTATTTTTCTAAATACATT
CAAATATGTATCCGCTCATGAGACAATAACCCTGATAAATGCTTCAATAATATTGAAAAAGGAAGAGTAT
GAGTATTCAACATTTCCGTGTCGCCCTTATTCCCTTTTTTGCGGCATTTTGCCTTCCTGTTTTTGCTCAC
CCAGAAACGCTGGTGAAAGTAAAAGATGCTGAAGATCAGTTGGGTGCACGAGTGGGTTACATCGAACTGG
ATCTCAACAGCGGTAAGATCCTTGAGAGTTTTCGCCCCGAAGAACGTTTTCCAATGATGAGCACTTTTAA
AGTTCTGCTATGTGGCGCGGTATTATCCCGTATTGACGCCGGGCAAGAGCAACTCGGTCGCCGCATACAC
TATTCTCAGAATGACTTGGTTGAGTACTCACCAGTCACAGAAAAGCATCTTACGGATGGCATGACAGTAA
GAGAATTATGCAGTGCTGCCATAACCATGAGTGATAACACTGCGGCCAACTTACTTCTGACAACGATCGG
AGGACCGAAGGAGCTAACCGCTTTTTTGCACAACATGGGGGATCATGTAACTCGCCTTGATCGTTGGGAA
CCGGAGCTGAATGAAGCCATACCAAACGACGAGCGTGACACCACGATGCCTGTAGCAATGGCAACAACGT
TGCGCAAACTATTAACTGGCGAACTACTTACTCTAGCTTCCCGGCAACAATTAATAGACTGGATGGAGGC
GGATAAAGTTGCAGGACCACTTCTGCGCTCGGCCCTTCCGGCTGGCTGGTTTATTGCTGATAAATCTGGA
GCCGGTGAGCGTGGGTCTCGCGGTATCATTGCAGCACTGGGGCCAGATGGTAAGCCCTCCCGTATCGTAG
TTATCTACACGACGGGGAGTCAGGCAACTATGGATGAACGAAATAGACAGATCGCTGAGATAGGTGCCTC
ACTGATTAAGCATTGGTAACTGTCAGACCAAGTTTACTCATATATACTTTAGATTGATTTAAAACTTCAT
TTTTAATTTAAAAGGATCTAGGTGAAGATCCTTTTTGATAATCTCATGACCAAAATCCCTTAACGTGAGT
TTTCGTTCCACTGAGCGTCAGACCCCGTAGAAAAGATCAAAGGATCTTCTTGAGATCCTTTTTTTCTGCG
CGTAATCTGCTGCTTGCAAACAAAAAAACCACCGCTACCAGCGGTGGTTTGTTTGCCGGATCAAGAGCTA
CCAACTCTTTTTCCGAAGGTAACTGGCTTCAGCAGAGCGCAGATACCAAATACTGTTCTTCTAGTGTAGC
CGTAGTTAGGCCACCACTTCAAGAACTCTGTAGCACCGCCTACATACCTCGCTCTGCTAATCCTGTTACC
AGTGGCTGCTGCCAGTGGCGATAAGTCGTGTCTTACCGGGTTGGACTCAAGACGATAGTTACCGGATAAG
GCGCAGCGGTCGGGCTGAACGGGGGGTTCGTGCACACAGCCCAGCTTGGAGCGAACGACCTACACCGAAC
TGAGATACCTACAGCGTGAGCTATGAGAAAGCGCCACGCTTCCCGAAGGGAGAAAGGCGGACAGGTATCC
GGTAAGCGGCAGGGTCGGAACAGGAGAGCGCACGAGGGAGCTTCCAGGGGGAAACGCCTGGTATCTTTAT
AGTCCTGTCGGGTTTCGCCACCTCTGACTTGAGCGTCGATTTTTGTGATGCTCGTCAGGGGGGCGGAGCC
TATGGAAAAACGCCAGCAACGCGGCCTTTTTACGGTTCCTGGCCTTTTGCTGGCCTTTTGCTCACATGTT
CTTTCCTGCGTTATCCCCTGATTCTGTGGATAACCGTATTACCGCCTTTGAGTGAGCTGATACCGCTCGC
CGCAGCCGAACGACCGAGCGCAGCGAGTCAGTGAGCGAGGAAGCGGAAGAGCGCCCAATACGCAAACCGC
CTCTCCCCGCGCGTTGGCCGATTCATTAATGCAGCTGTGGAATGTGTGTCAGTTAGGGTATGGAAAGTCC
CCAGGCTCCCCAGCAGGCAGAAGTATGCAAAGCATGCATCTCAATTAGTCAGCAACCAGGTGTGGAAAGT
CCCCAGGCTCCCCAGCAGGCAGAAGTATGCAAAGCATGCATCTCAATTAGTCAGCAACCATAGTCCCGCC
CCTAACTCCGCCCATCCCGCCCCTAACTCCGCCCAGTTCCGCCCATTCTCCGCCCCATGGCTGACTAATT
TTTTTTATTTATGCAGAGGCCGAGGCCGCCTCGGCCTCTGAGCTATTCCAGAAGTAGTGAGGAGGCTTTT
TTGGAGGCCTAGGCTTTTGCAAAAAGCTTGGACACAAGACAGGCTTGCGAGATATGTTTGAGAATACCAC
TTTATCCCGCGTCAGGGAGAGGCAGTGCGTAAAAAGACGCGGACTCATGTGAAATACTGGTTTTTAGTGC
GCCAGATCTCTATAATCTCGCGCAACCTATTTTCCCCTCGAACACTTTTTAAGCCGTAGATAAACAGGCT
GGGACACTTCACATGAGCGAAAAATACATCGTCACCTGGGACATGTTGCAGATCCATGCACGTAAACTCG
CAAGCCGACTGATGCCTTCTGAACAATGGAAAGGCATTATTGCCGTAAGCCGTGGCGGTCTGTACCGGGT
GCGTTACTGGCGCGTGAACTGGGTATTCGTCATGTCGATACCGTTTGTATTTCCAGCTACGATCACGACA
ACCAGCGCGAGCTTAAAGTGCTGAAACGCGCAGAAGGCGATGGCGAAGGCTTCATCGTTATTGATGACCT
GGTGGATACCGGTGGTACTGCGGTTGCGATTCGTGAAATGTATCCAAAAGCGCACTTTGTCACCATCTTC
GCAAAACCGGCTGGTCGTCCGCTGGTTGATGACTATGTTGTTGATATCCCGCAAGATACCTGGATTGAAC
AGCCGTGGGATATGGGCGTCGTATTCGTCCCGCCAATCTCCGGTCGCTAATCTTTTCAACGCCTGGCACT
GCCGGGCGTTGTTCTTTTTAACTTCAGGCGGGTTACAATAGTTTCCAGTAAGTATTCTGGAGGCTGCATC
CATGACACAGGCAAACCTGAGCGAAACCCTGTTCAAACCCCGCTTTAAACATCCTGAAACCTCGACGCTA
GTCCGCCGCTTTAATCACGGCGCACAACCGCCTGTGCAGTCGGCCCTTGATGGTAAAACCATCCCTCACT
GGTATCGCATGATTAACCGTCTGATGTGGATCTGGCGCGGCATTGACCCACGCGAAATCCTCGACGTCCA
GGCACGTATTGTGATGAGCGATGCCGAACGTACCGACGATGATTTATACGATACGGTGATTGGCTACCGT
GGCGGCAACTGGATTTATGAGTGGGCCCCGGATCTTTGTGAAGGAACCTTACTTCTGTGGTGTGACATAA
TTGGACAAACTACCTACAGAGATTTAAAGCTCTAAGGTAAATATAAAATTTTTAAGTGTATAATGTGTTA
AACTACTGATTCTAATTGTTTGTGTATTTTAGATTCCAACCTATGGAACTGATGAATGGGAGCAGTGGTG
GAATGCCTTTAATGAGGAAAACCTGTTTTGCTCAGAAGAAATGCCATCTAGTGATGATGAGGCTACTGCT
GACTCTCAACATTCTACTCCTCCAAAAAAGAAGAGAAAGGTAGAAGACCCCAAGGACTTTCCTTCAGAAT
TGCTAAGTTTTTTGAGTCATGCTGTGTTTAGTAATAGAACTCTTGCTTGCTTTGCTATTTACACCACAAA
GGAAAAAGCTGCACTGCTATACAAGAAAATTATGGAAAAATATTCTGTAACCTTTATAAGTAGGCATAAC
AGTTATAATCATAACATACTGTTTTTTCTTACTCCACACAGGCATAGAGTGTCTGCTATTAATAACTATG
CTCAAAAATTGTGTACCTTTAGCTTTTTAATTTGTAAAGGGGTTAATAAGGAATATTTGATGTATAGTGC
CTTGACTAGAGATCATAATCAGCCATACCACATTTGTAGAGGTTTTACTTGCTTTAAAAAACCTCCCACA
CCTCCCCCTGAACCTGAAACATAAAATGAATGCAATTGTTGTTGTTAACTTGTTTATTGCAGCTTATAAT
GGTTACAAATAAAGCAATAGCATCACAAATTTCACAAATAAAGCATTTTTTTCACTGCATTCTAGTTGTG
GTTTGTCCAAACTCATCAATGTATCTTATCATGTCTGGATCAACTGGATAACTCAAGCTAACCAAAATCA
TCCCAAACTTCCCACCCCATACCCTATTACCACTGCCAATTACCTGTGGTTTCATTTACTCTAAACCTGT
GATTCCTCTGAATTATTTTCATTTTAAAGAAATTGTATTTGTTAAATATGTACTACAAACTTAGTAGTTG
GAAGGGCTAATTCACTCCCAAAGAAGACAAGATATCCTTGATCTGTGGATCTACCACACACAAGGCTACT
TCCCTGATTAGCAGAACTACACACCAGGGCCAGGGGTCAGATATCCACTGACCTTTGGATGGTGCTACAA
GCTAGTACCAGTTGAGCCAGATAAGGTAGAAGAGGCCAATAAAGGAGAGAACACCAGCTTGTTACACCCT
GTGAGCCTGCATGGGATGGATGACCCGGAGAGAGAAGTGTTAGAGTGGAGGTTTGACAGCCGCCTAGCAT
TTCATCACGTGGCCCGAGAGCTGCATCCGGAGTACTTCAAGAACTGCTGATATCGAGCTTGCTACAAGGG
ACTTTCCGCTGGGGACTTTCCAGGGAGGCGTGGCCTGGGCGGGACTGGGGAGTGGCGAGCCCTCAGATCC
TGCATATAAGCAGCTGCTTTTTGCC
